>Addgene plasmid #225621 | pEND-192_Cacnes_HS | addgene full sequence | sequence record 451419 | Addgene NGS Result
CGCCCGGTCATGACGCTGAGTTAGTGGCGCAGCTGCGCTCTGAGAACGAGTTTTTACGGCGTCAGGTCGA
GCAGCAGGCGCGCACGATCGAACGGCAGGCTGAGGCACACGCGGTGGTCTCAGCGCAGCTCACACGGGTT
GGCCAGCTTGAGGCCGGCGACGCAGCAGCACCGACACTGGCACCCGTTGAAAGGCCGGCTCCGCGACGGC
GGTGGTGGCAGCGTCGGTAGCGGTCAGGATCGCTCTGGCGTGACGAGTGTGTCTGGCAGTGCGAACAGTT
GCTCGACCAGTGGCAGCAGAAGCGAGATCGCTGCGTGGTGCTGTTCCTCGGTCAGTTCGTCGAGGACTGG
CGGGTCTTGCTGCGTCCAGCCGATCGCCTCGGCGGCCAAGGTCAGTTCCAAGCTGTGCCAACGCACACGC
CCCTCGGCTGACAGCTGAGTCTCGAACTGTGCAACTGGACCGGCCGGAAGATGCACGTTGCCGAGGTCGT
GAGTGGCCAAGCGCACGTCAAAGAGTGCTGCTTCGTAGCCGCGCAGAAATGGCAGTGCTCGGTCGATTCG
GATCGGCCTGCCCAGGTACATTCCGGGCCGCTTGATGAACGCCTCCGCGTAGAAGCGCACCGTTCTCGGC
CCGGCCTCGTGATCTGTCACTGTGCACGCTCCTCTCGATGGTTCTCGACGCTACCGGAGACCACCGACGT
TCATGCCCAGCGCAGCGACCTGAAAGGACCAAGCCGAGTTAGCCGTGCTAACCGTATAGCTTGCTCCGTC
GCCTCTGAGGGCAACCACCTGCGCAGCAGGTGGGCGGCAGCCCGCGCGCAAGCGCCTACCGGGTTTGGGC
ACAGCCCATAAATCAACGCCTCCGGTGTTGAAGCGATCGTGTGTCACGATTGCTATGCTTGCTACCCCTT
CAGGGTTTTCGTATACACAAATCAAGTTTTTTCGTATACGCTAATGCCATGAGTGAGCATCTACTGCACG
GCAAGCCCGTCACCAACGAGCAGATTCAGGCATGGGCAGACGAGGCCGAGGCCGGATACGACCTGCCCAA
ACTCCCCAAGCCACGGCGCGGACGCCCGCCCGTAGGAGACGGTCCGGGCACCGTCGTACCCGTGCGTCTC
GACGCGGCCACCGTTGCCGCTCTCACAGAACGAGCAACAGCCGAGGGCATCACGAACCGTTCAGACGCGA
TCCGAGCCGCAGTCCACGAGTGGACACGGGTTGCCTGACCTCCACGACTCAGCACGCAAGCACTACCAAC
GAGACCGGCTCGACGACACGGCCGTGCTCTACGCGGCCACCCACGTTCTCAACTCCCGGCCACTCGACGA
CGAAGACGACCCGCGCCGCTGGCTCATGATCGGAACCGACCCAGCAGGCCGCCTACTCGAACTCGTCGCA
CTGATCTACGACGACGGCTACGAACTGATCATCCACGCAATGAAAGCCCGCACCCAATACCTCGACCAGC
TCTAACCAAGAAAGGAACCTGATGAGCGACCAGCTAGACAGCGACCGCAACTACGACCCGATGATCTTCG
ACGTGATGCGCGAGACCGCGAACCGCGTCGTCGCCACGTACGTTGCATGGGAAGATGAAGCCGCTGATCC
CCGCGAGGCTGCGCACTGGCAGGCCGAGCGATTCCGCACCCGGCACGAGGTGCGCGCCGTCGACCCTGAC
AGCCGGCGAGCAGTTCAGGCGAAGATCGCACAGCTGCGCGAGGAACTAGCCGCAATGCCCGAACACGCCC
CAGCCATCCCTTGGAGCAGGTGGCAGCGTCAGGGGAGTCGGGGGATGTTTGGCAGGGGATGTGGAAAGAG
AGTTCGCTTTGCTCACATGGCTCAACCGGGTAACTAACTGATATGGGGTCTTCGTCGCCCACTTTGAACA
CGCCGAGGAATGGACCACGCTGAACGTGACTCGCATGCTTCACTGCATGTATGGATTCGTTCGAGACGTT
GTTCCCTGAGAGCTGGCTGCCACGCAAGCCGCTGGCGTCAGCCGAGAAGTCTGGGGCGTACCGGCACGTG
ACTCGGCAGAGGGCGCTGGAGCTGCCTTACATCGAAGCGAACCCGTTGGTCATGCAGTCCTTGGTCATCA
CCGATCGAGATGCTTCGGATGCTGACTGGGCCGCAGACCTCGCTGGGCTGCCTTCACCGTCCTACGTGTC
CATGAACCGTGTCACGACCACCGGACACATCGTCTATGCCTTGAAGAACCCTGTGTGTCTGACCGATGCC
GCGCGGCGACGGCCTATCAACCTGCTCGCCCGCGTCGAGCAGGGCCTATGCGACGTTCTCGGCGGCGATG
CATCCTACGGGCACCGGATCACAAAGAACCCGCTCAGCACCGCCCATGCGACCCTCTGGGGCCCCGCAGA
CGCGCTCTACGAGCTGCGCGCCCTCGCACACACCCTCGACGAGATCCACGCACTGCCGGAGGCAGGGAAC
CCGCGTCGCAACGTCACCCGATCAACGGTCGGCCGCAACGTCACCCTGTTCGACACCACCCGCATGTGGG
CATACCGGGCCGTCCGGCACTCCTGGGGCGGCCCGGTCGCCGAATGGGAGCACACCGTATTCGAGCACAT
CCACCTACTGAACGAGACGATCATCGCCGACGAATTCGCCACAGGCCCCCTCGGCTTGAACGAACTTAAG
CACTTATCTCGATCCATTTCCCGATGGGTCTGGCGCAACTTCACCCCCGAAACCTTCCGCGCACGCCAGA
AAGCGATCAGCCTCCGTGGAGCATCCAAAGGCGGCAAAGAAGGCGGCCACAAAGGCGGCATTGCCAGTGG
CGCATCACGGCGCGCCCATACCCGTCAACAGTTCTTGGAGGGTCTCTCATGACCACACGTGAACGTCTCC
CCCGCAACGGCTACAGCATCGCCGCTGCTGCGAAAAAGCTCGGTGTCTCCGAGTCCACCGTCAAGCGGTG
GACTTCCGAGCCACGCGAGGAGTTCGTGGCCCGCGTTGCCGCACGCCACGCGCGGATTCGTGAGCTGCGC
TCGGAGGGTCAGAGCATGCGTGCGATTGCTGCCGAGGTCGGGGTTTCCGTGGGCACCGTGCACTACGCGC
TGAACAAGAATCGAACTGACGCATGACCGTAACGCCGCACGATGAGCATTTTCTTGATCGTGCACCGCTT
GGCACTACGTTCGCGTGCGGTTGCACAGTGCGCGCCACGTTCTTATCCTGCGGCCATTGTGGCTACAGCC
AATGGGGGGCATCAGCAACGGACGTTGAACCCGGTGGGCAAGTGTTACTCAGGGGGACATGCCCAGTCTG
CGGCGCTCGGATTGACGGTATGGCAGTCGTGCATGCGGCCCCACCGTCAAACTCATTCAGGTATCAGTGA
GAACCCTCATGGCACCCCCTCGTGACACGTTCTCGTTGCGATCAGCTGCGGCCAAGCTTGATCTTCGGGC
AGCGTTGGGTCCTGGCCACGGGTGCGCATGATCGTGCTCCTGTCGTTGAGGACCCGGCTAGGCTGGCGGG
GTTGCCTTACTGGTTAGCAGAATGAATCACCGATACGCGAGCGAACGTGAAGCGACTGCTGCTGCAAAAC
GTCTGCGACCTGAGCAACAACATGAATGGTCTTCGGTTTCCGTGTTTCGTAAAGTCTGGAAACGCGGAAG
TCAGCGCCCTGCACCATTATGTTCCGGATCTGCATCGCAGGATGCTGCTGGCTACCCTGTGGAACACCTA
CATCTGTATTAACGAAGCGCTGGCATTGACCCTGAGTGATTTTTCTCTGGTCCCGCCGCATCCATACCGC
CAGTTGTTTACCCTCACAACGTTCCAGTAACCGGGCATGTTCATCATCAGTAACCCGTATCGTGAGCATC
CTCTCTCGTTTCATCGGTATCATTACCCCCATGAACAGAAATCCCCCTTACACGGAGGCATCAGTGACCA
AACAGGAAAAAACCGCCCTTAACATGGCCCGCTTTATCAGAAGCCAGACATTAACGCTTCTGGAGAAACT
CAACGAGCTGGACGCGGATGAACAGGCAGACATCTGTGAATCGCTTCACGACCACGCTGATGAGCTTTAC
CGCAGCTGCCTCGCGCGTTTCGGTGATGACGGTGAAAACCTCTGACACATGCAGCTCCCGGAGACGGTCA
CAGCTTGTCTGTAAGCGGATGCCGGGAGCAGACAAGCCCGTCAGGGCGCGTCAGCGGGTGTTGGCGGGTG
TCGGGGCGCAGCCATGACCCAGTCACGTAGCGATAGCGGAGTGTATACTGGCTTAACTATGCGGCATCAG
AGCAGATTGTACTGAGAGTGCACCATATGCGGTGTGAAATACCGCACAGATGCGTAAGGAGAAAATACCG
CATCAGGCGCTCTTCCGCTTCCTCGCTCACTGACTCGCTGCGCTCGGTCGTTCGGCTGCGGCGAGCGGTA
TCAGCTCACTCAAAGGCGGTAATACGGTTATCCACAGAATCAGGGGATAACGCAGGAAAGAACATGTGAG
CAAAAGGCCAGCAAAAGGCCAGGAACCGTAAAAAGGCCGCGTTGCTGGCGTTTTTCCATAGGCTCCGCCC
CCCTGACGAGCATCACAAAAATCGACGCTCAAGTCAGAGGTGGCGAAACCCGACAGGACTATAAAGATAC
CAGGCGTTTCCCCCTGGAAGCTCCCTCGTGCGCTCTCCTGTTCCGACCCTGCCGCTTACCGGATACCTGT
CCGCCTTTCTCCCTTCGGGAAGCGTGGCGCTTTCTCATAGCTCACGCTGTAGGTATCTCAGTTCGGTGTA
GGTCGTTCGCTCCAAGCTGGGCTGTGTGCACGAACCCCCCGTTCAGCCCGACCGCTGCGCCTTATCCGGT
AACTATCGTCTTGAGTCCAACCCGGTAAGACACGACTTATCGCCACTGGCAGCAGCCACTGGTAACAGGA
TTAGCAGAGCGAGGTATGTAGGCGGTGCTACAGAGTTCTTGAAGTGGTGGCCTAACTACGGCTACACTAG
AAGGACAGTATTTGGTATCTGCGCTCTGCTGAAGCCAGTTACCTTCGGAAAAAGAGTTGGTAGCTCTTGA
TCCGGCAAACAAACCACCGCTGGTAGCGGTGGTTTTTTTGTTTGCAAGCAGCAGATTACGCGCAGAAAAA
AAGGATCTCAAGAAGATCCTTTGATCTTTTCTACGGGGTCTGACGCTCAGTGGAACGAAAACTCACGTTA
AGGGATTTTGGTCATGAGATTATCAAAAAGGATCTTCACCTAGATCCTTTTAAATTAAAAATGAAGTTTT
AAATCAATCTAAAGTATATATGAGTAAACTTGGTCTGACAGTTACCAATGCTTAATCAGTGAGGCACCTA
TCTCAGCGATCTGTCTATTTCGTTCATCCATAGTTGCCTGACTCCCCGTCGTGTAGATAACTACGATACG
GGAGGGCTTACCATCTGGCCCCAGTGCTGCAATGATACCGCGAGACCCACGCTCACCGGCTCCAGATTTA
TCAGCAATAAACCAGCCAGCCGGAAGGGCCGAGCGCAGAAGTGGTCCTGCAACTTTATCCGCCTCCATCC
AGTCTATTAATTGTTGCCGGGAAGCTAGAGTAAGTAGTTCGCCAGTTAATAGTTTGCGCAACGTTGTTGC
CATTGCTGCAGGCATCGTGGTGTCACGCTCGTCGTTTGGTATGGCTTCATTCAGCTCCGGTTCCCAACGA
TCAAGGCGAGTTACATGATCCCCCATGTTGTGCAAAAAAGCGGTTAGCTCCTTCGGTCCTCCGATCGTTG
TCAGAAGTAAGTTGGCCGCAGTGTTATCACTCATGGTTATGGCAGCACTGCATAATTCTCTTACTGTCAT
GCCATCCGTAAGATGCTTTTCTGTGACTGGTGAGTACTCAACCAAGTCATTCTGAGAATAGTGTATGCGG
CGACCGAGTTGCTCTTGCCCGGCGTCAACACGGGATAATACCGCGCCACATAGCAGAACTTTAAAAGTGC
TCATCATTGGAAAACGTTCTTCGGGGCGAAAACTCTCAAGGATCTTACCGCTGTTGAGATCCAGTTCGAT
GTAACCCACTCGTGCACCCAACTGATCTTCAGCATCTTTTACTTTCACCAGCGTTTCTGGGTGAGCAAAA
ACAGGAAGGCAAAATGCCGCAAAAAAGGGAATAAGGGCGACACGGAAATGTTGAATACTCATACTCTTCC
TTTTTCAATATTATTGAAGCATTTATCAGGGTTATTGTCTCATGAGCGGATACATATTTGAATGTATTTA
GAAAAATAAACAAATAGGGGTTCCGCGCACATTTCCCCGAAAAGTGCCACCTGACGTCTAAGAAACCATT
ATTATCATGACATTAACCTATAAAAATAGGCGTATCACGAGGCCCTTTCGTCTTCAAGAATTCAAGCTTG
TCGACGTTAACCTGCAGGCATGCGGATCCGGTACCAGCTGTCTCTTATACACATCTCTGCAGTTAACGCT
GACCCGGACCACCACGACGACCCGGACGACCACCGGTACGACCACCACCAGACGGACCGCGGCGACCACC
CTGGTCACCCTGTTCACGTTCACCGGTACGACCGTCGTCACGGTTACGACCAGAAGAACGACGGTCACCG
TGACCAGACGCTTGCCGGTCTCTGCGATCTTGGCCCCCGGTACGTCTGTCACCACGGTCCTGACCACCGG
TACGACGGTCGCCCCTATCCTGTCCACCCGTCCTACGACCACGCTGCGGCTGACCACCACGCGGTTCGTT
TTTCTGGTCCAGACGTTCGAACAGACGCAGCCACTGTTCCGGACGAACGTAAGCAACAACAGCACCACCA
CCAACACCAGCGTGGTCCAGAGCAGCTTCAACACGACGACGCGGGTATTTACGCAGCAGAGAAGCCTGGA
TGTTACCACCAACACCGGTGAAGCACAGTTCAACCATAGATTCGTAACGTTCCAGAGCAGCACCTTCCAG
CAGCGGTTCAGCACGACGACGCAGACGCATGATAGCAGAGTCAACTTTCGGAACCGGTTTGAACAGACGA
CGATCGACTTTTTCAACGAATTCCCATTCGAACAGCGGCCAGGTCATAACGGTCAGACGAGACCAACGAC
CGTAGTCACCGGTACGTTTACGAGCGAATTCCAGCTGGGTAACCATGGTAGCGGTTTCGATGGTCGGAGC
TTCCAGGCACCAGTCAACGATAGCAGAGGTGATACCGTACGGGATAGCACCAACGAAAGCGAACGGTTCC
GGCGGCGGTTCAGCGGTCAGGAAGTCAGCGTTAACAACTTCGATGTTCGGGTGACCAGACAGTTTTTCAC
GCAGAGATTTAGCCAGACGCGGGTCGATTTCGTAAGAGGTAACCTGACGAGCACGGTCAGCCAGTTCACG
GGTCAGCAGACCTTCACCCGGACCAGCTTCCAGAACCGGCAGGTCCGGACGCAGTTCAGCGGTTTCAGCG
ATACGAGCGATGGTTTTACGGTCACGCAGGAAGTTCTGGCCGAATTGGCGGCGGTTACGGTCACGCTCGG
TACGGCCGAGGACGGGGCGATTCTGGTTGGGGTGCTGGCGGTCTTGGTTGCGGCGGCGGGGGCGGGGCTG
TTCATCGGAGGAGGACATGACGATCTCCCGATGTGTCGTACGTATGGGAATTGACGAAAATCATATAGAT
TTTCAGTTGAAGTGTAGCACTGCATAGTGTCATCGAAGTGTCGGCGGCAACGGTATGCCCGGTAGGGGGT
GGGTCTGCCTTTCGGTTTCGTGAACCTGATGCGGCGACGCGCATGTAGCCGATAACCCCTAGACTCGCCC
GTGCAGATCGTCGGTGTGGATCCAGATGTGTATAAGAGACAGCTGGTACCGGCCGCTGCTGTGCGTGCGG
GCGTGAGCGTTTCTACGCTGCGGCGCAGGAAATCAGAGCTTGAGGCTGCCGGAGCGACGGTAGACCCGTC
CGGTTGGGTGGTGCCACTGCGTGCACTCAAGGTCGTTTTTGGGGTGTCAGATGAGACCTCGAATGCGAAT
ACCAGTAAATCCTGACCTGTGAGTTGTGAATTCATAGGATAGATTCTGGAAACTTTACCGTAGCTCCAGC
CTGCGGTCCGGCGTGAAGTGCGGAAGCTGCCGGACGGTTCGCCGTCCGGCATTTTTCATGGTCGGAAGGG
GTCGTCTGAGGATGTCTTGACGAGACTTTCGGTGGGTGGGAATACTCCCGCCGGATCGTCGGTTGAGTGT
AGCGAACTCAACTTCATGAAAAATCAGCCAACGTCAACTTGAGTGCTCGTGACTCAGGGTCTAGAGTTGA
GTCGAAGTCGCTCAAGGGGATGTAGTCCCAGAACATTCGTCCATCAGGAGGTCGCTGGGACGCCCGGTAG
TGCTTATCAGACCCAATACTGTTGAACAGCCTGCGGTCCGGTCCACTTATAAATATAGAGGAGGTTTGAT
ATGGAGCACGTCGCGTTCGGCTCCGAGGACATCGAAAACACCCTTGCCAACATGGACGATGAGCAACTGG
ATCGCCTGGCCTTCGGGGTCATCCAGCTGGACGGCGACGGCAACATCCTCCTCTACAACGCCGCCGAGGG
CGACATCACCGGTCGCGATCCGAAGCAAGTGATCGGGAAGAATTTCTTTAAGGACGTGGCTCCGGGGACC
GACACGCCTGAATTTTACGGTAAGTTTAAGGAGGGGGCTGCCTCCGGCAACTTGAACACCATGTTTGAAT
GGACTATCCCGACCTCCCGCGGTCCGACCAAGGTGAAGGTCCACCTCAAGAAGGCCCTTTCCGGGGACCG
CTACTGGGTCTTTGTCAAGCGTGTCCATCATCACCATCACCACTGATAATCGCTGGGACGCCCGCTCGAG
CAATAAACAGTTGATAGGGCTTCTCCGTTACCATGGTTCAGCCAAAAAACTTAAGACCGCCGGTCTTGTC
CACTACCTTGCAGTAATGCGGTGGACAGGATCGGCGGTTTTCTTTTCTCTTCTCAATTCTTCTGACCTGT
AACGAATAATAGATAGTAAAGTAGTCTCCGATTGAGTTTTCTCTGCCGAGTCCCACCCAGTTCTGTGATT
TCAGTAAGTTGGTAATTGATACACTGTTGCGAGAACTGGTGCCTGGTAGTAGATAGGTTGTTATTGAGTA
AGAAGGTAAAGTGAACGAAATCCCTGAAACTGAGACTGTAGAAAATAAGCTTGTCCAGACTATTGGATCC
AAGAGATTTCTACACGATTGAGCACTGTCTCCTGCAGGCTCGGTACCAAATTCCAGAAAAGAGGCCTCCC
GAAAGGGGGGCCTTTTTTCGTTTTGGTCCTAATAGATAAAGGATAGGTCTGGTAGTGTTGTTCGTTCTCG
CAGGTAAATCAATAATACTCTGCAGTTCCGTAGACTTTTCAGTGGGACAGGGTAGCGATAACAGATAGAT
TGTAATAAGACACAGTAGGTGCTCGTAGTTGCGTGAAGAGAACCGCTCAGGAAATCCAGTCAGAAGTATT
GGTAATCGTTGAAAACTCAGTCGACCAGCCTGCGGTCCGGCACGGGAATGATGGAAACAGGTTCGGTGTT
GTACCACGTAAGCGGCTCTGCCAAGGGCCACGTCATGACGGACGTCGTGACGTATCTCGTTCCTCGCTGG
GACGCCCGGTAGTGCTTATCAGACCCAATACTGTTGAACAGCCTGCGGTCCGGTCCACTTATAAATATAG
AGGAGGTTTGATATGGTGAGGCGCAGCAGGAATCTATCCGACGCTGTTGATCTTGCGGTGATCGACAAGG
ACGCTGCCATCTTCGCCATCTCAGTGGCGGCAGAGCTCGCCGGAATGCACCCTCAGACCCTGCGCACTTA
CGATCGGCTCGGGCTTGTAGTGCCCGAACGCACTCGGGGGCGGGGGCGTCGCTACTCGATGCGTGACGTT
GCTGCGTTGCGGATGGTCCAGCATCTGTCCCAGGAAGAGGGGATTAACCTCAACGGCATCCGAAGGATCC
TTCAGATGGAACGTAGGATCGAACAGTTGTCGGAGCAGGTGGACGAGCTCACCGACACCGTGCGTGGGAT
GCAAGTGGCGCGTTACCAGGGCAGTGAAGATCCGAGAGTCTTTACTGCTGAGTCGACCGGCCGGGTGCAT
ATGGGTCGGACGGTCGTTCATGCCCAGTTGGCACTGCCTTCTCATCGTGGTTGATCGCTGGGACGCCCGG
ACGTCCTATTACACTCGTCGTTGGAAACTGAAGATGCGGCCGCGGAAACACAGAAAAAAGCCCGCACCTG
ACAGTGCGGGCTTTTTTTTTCGACCAAAGGTAGCGAACGACGAGTCACTGTTGAGGATAAATACTTTCTC
TACTAGGCGCCTGTTACACAGGTCCTCAGCGGCGCGCCGAAACTGAACCTGTTATTTTACGCTACGGA
Features (pLannotate 1.2.2; 11 found; start..end, strand, type, name):
   3517..3897    -  CDS            YPB1_ECOLX: Protein predicted: Swiss-Prot protein existence level 4. From Escherichia coli.
   3914..4105    +  CDS            rop: Rop protein, which maintains plasmids at low copy number; rop
   4207..4347    +  misc_feature   bom: basis of mobility region from pBR322
   4533..5121    -  rep_origin     ori: high-copy-number ColE1/pMB1/pBR322/pUC origin of replication
   5292..6152    -  CDS            AmpR: β-lactamase; bla; confers resistance to ampicillin, carbenicillin, and related antibiotics
   6153..6257    -  promoter       AmpR promoter: bla
   6408..6426    +  misc_feature   Tn5 ME: hyperactive mosaic end for Tn5 transposase recognition (Reznikoff et al., 2004)
   6436..7578    -  CDS            ermE: ERME_SACEN - Experimental evidence at protein level: Swiss-Prot protein existence level 1. This protein produces a dimethylation of the adenine residue at position 2085 in 23S rRNA, resulting in reduced affinity between ribosomes and macrolide-lincosamide-streptogramin B antibiotics. From Saccharopolyspora erythraea (strain ATCC 11635 / DSM 40517 / JCM 4748 / NBRC 13426 / NCIMB 8594 / NRRL 2338).
   7794..7812    -  misc_feature   Tn5 ME: hyperactive mosaic end for Tn5 transposase recognition (Reznikoff et al., 2004)
   8401..8775    +  CDS            pyp: PYP_HALHA - Experimental evidence at protein level: Swiss-Prot protein existence level 1. Photoactive blue light protein. Probably functions as a photoreceptor for a negative phototaxis response. From Halorhodospira halophila (Ectothiorhodospira halophila).
   9730..9951    +  CDS            hspR (fragment): HSPR_STRCO - Experimental evidence at transcript level: Swiss-Prot protein existence level 2. Binds to three inverted repeats (IR1-IR3) in the promoter region of the dnaK operon. From Streptomyces coelicolor (strain ATCC BAA-471 / A3(2) / M145).
