[The description below was written by a language model from this plasmid's Addgene catalogue record and pLannotate feature annotations shown in this document.]
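Description:
pEND-192_Cacnes_HS is a 10,358 nt bacterial expression and synthetic-biology plasmid built on the pBRESP36A backbone. It acts as an E. coli–Cutibacterium acnes shuttle vector carrying a heat-shock-inducible reporter circuit. The E. coli portion is pBR322-like, with a ColE1/pMB1-type origin, the rop gene that moderates copy number, the bom mobilisation region, and a β-lactamase gene with its own promoter for ampicillin selection. The catalogue lists copy number as unknown. Selection in C. acnes relies on erythromycin resistance from ermE, an rRNA methyltransferase of Saccharopolyspora erythraea origin that reduces macrolide binding to the ribosome. In this plasmid the ermE gene is flanked by two Tn5 mosaic-end sequences. Roughly the first 3.5 kb of the sequence has no annotation. The record does not say what lies there or identify a replicon that works in C. acnes.

The payload is made up of two expression units assembled by Gibson cloning. In the first, the promoter of the C. acnes locus PPA_RS10245 and a ribosome binding site (RBS_1) drive pFAST with a C-terminal 6xHis tag. pFAST is a fluorogen-activating reporter engineered from photoactive yellow protein, which explains why the annotation tool labels this CDS as pyp from Halorhodospira halophila. In the second unit, the PPA_RS09160 promoter with the same RBS expresses HspR (PPA_RS10230). The feature table detects this only as a partial match to the Streptomyces coelicolor HspR, a regulator that binds inverted repeats in the dnaK operon promoter region. Supplying HspR alongside the reporter presumably keeps the heat-shock promoter repressed at normal temperature and relieves that repression on heat shock. The stated purpose is heat-shock-inducible pFAST expression in C. acnes, as part of a toolkit for programming this skin commensal.
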