Addgene plasmid #225621: pEND-192_Cacnes_HS
Purpose: C. acnes with heat shock inducible expression of pFAST. pBRESP36A with P(PPA_RS10245)+RBS_1+pFAST // P(PPA_RS09160)+RBS_1+HspR(PPA_RS10230).
Depositing lab: Marc Güell. Depositing organization: Universitat Pompeu Fabra. Publication: Synthetically programmed antioxidant delivery by a domesticated skin commensal. Nevot G, Santos-Moreno J, Campama-Sanz N, Toloza L, Parra-Cid C, Jansen PAM, Barbier I, Ledesma-Amaro R, van den Bogaard EH, Guell M. Cell Syst. 2025 Feb 19;16(2):101169. doi: 10.1016/j.cels.2025.101169. Epub 2025 Feb 6. PubMed 39919749.
Backbone
  Vector backbone: pBRESP36A
  Vector type: Bacterial Expression, Synthetic Biology
  Selectable markers: Erythromycin
Growth in bacteria
  Bacterial resistance: Ampicillin, 100 μg/mL
  Growth temperature: 37°C
  Growth strain: DH5alpha
  Copy number: Unknown
Gene/Insert
  Gene/Insert name: HspR
  Species: Synthetic
  Tag / fusion protein: pFAST-6XHis (C terminal on backbone)
  Cloning method: Gibson Cloning
Terms and licenses: Academic/Nonprofit Terms; Industry Terms: Not Available to Industry
How to cite: pEND-192_Cacnes_HS was a gift from Marc Güell (Addgene plasmid # 225621 ; http://n2t.net/addgene:225621 ; RRID:Addgene_225621)
